>Addgene plasmid #136924 | pCMV-Cas9-NRRH | addgene full sequence | sequence record 269636 | Addgene NGS Result
GTGATGCGGTTTTGGCAGTACATCAATGGGCGTGGATAGCGGTTTGACTCACGGGGATTTCCAAGTCTCC
ACCCCATTGACGTCAATGGGAGTTTGTTTTGGCACCAAAATCAACGGGACTTTCCAAAATGTCGTAACAA
CTCCGCCCCATTGACGCAAATGGGCGGTAGGCGTGTACGGTGGGAGGTCTATATAAGCAGAGCTGGTTTA
GTGAACCGTCAGATCCGCTAGAGATCCGCGGCCGCTAATACGACTCACTATAGGGAGAGCCGCCACCATG
AAACGGACAGCCGACGGAAGCGAGTTCGAGTCACCAAAGAAGAAGCGGAAAGTCGACAAGAAGTACAGCA
TCGGCCTGGATATCGGCACCAACTCTGTGGGCTGGGCCGTGATCACCGACGAGTACAAGGTGCCCAGCAA
GAAATTCAAGGTGCTGGGCAACACCGACCGGCACAGCATCAAGAAGAACCTGATCGGAGCCCTGCTGTTC
GACAGCGGCGAAACAGCCGAGGCCACCCGGCTGAAGAGAACCGCCAGAAGAAGATACACCAGACGGAAGA
ACCGGATCTGCTATCTGCAAGAGATCTTCAGCAACGAGATGGCCAAGGTGGACGACAGCTTCTTCCACAG
ACTGGAAGAGTCCTTCCTGGTGGAAGAGGATAAGAAGCACGAGCGGCACCCCATCTTCGGCAACATCGTG
GACGAGGTGGCCTACCACGAGAAGTACCCCACCATCTACCACCTGAGAAAGAAACTGGTGGACAGCACCG
ACAAGGCCGACCTGCGGCTGATCTATCTGGCCCTGGCCCACATGATCAAGTTCCGGGGCCACTTCCTGAT
CGAGGGCGACCTGAACCCCGACAACAGCGACGTGGACAAGCTGTTCATCCAGCTGGTGCAGACCTACAAC
CAGCTGTTCGAGGAAAACCCCATCAACGCCAGCGGCGTGGACGCCAAGGCCATCCTGTCTGCCAGACTGA
GCAAGAGCAGACGGCTGGAAAATCTGATCGCCCAGCTGCCCGGCGAGAAGAAGAATGGCCTGTTCGGAAA
CCTGATTGCCCTGAGCCTGGGCCTGACCCCCAACTTCAAGAGCAACTTCGACCTGGCCGAGGATGCCAAA
CTGCAGCTGAGCAAGGACACCTACGACGACGACCTGGACAACCTGCTGGCCCAGATCGGCGACCAGTACG
CCGACCTGTTTCTGGCCGCCAAGAACCTGTCCGACGCCATCCTGCTGAGCGACATCCTGAGAGTGAACAC
CGAGATCACCAAGGCCCCCCTGAGCGCCTCTATGGTGAAGAGATACGACGAGCACCACCAGGACCTGACC
CTGCTGAAAGCTCTCGTGCGGCAGCAGCTGCCTGAGAAGTACAAAGAGATTTTCTTCGACCAGAGCAAGA
ACGGCTACGCCGGCTACATTGACGGCGGAGCCAGCCAGGAAGAGTTCTACAAGTTCATCAAGCCCATCCT
GGAAAAGATGGACGGCACCGAGGAACTGCTCGTGAAGCTGAACAGAGAGGACCTGCTGCGGAAGCAGCGG
ACCTTCGACAACGGCATTATCCCCCACCAGATCCACCTGGGAGAGCTGCACGCCATTCTGCGGCGGCAGG
GCGATTTTTACCCATTCCTGAAGGACAACCGGGAAAAGATCGAGAAGATCCTGACCTTCCGCATCCCCTA
CTACGTGGGCCCTCTGGCCAGGGGAAACAGCAGATTCGCCTGGATGACCAGAAAGAGCGAGGAAACCATC
ACCCCCTGGAACTTCGAGGAAGTGGTGGACAAGGGCGCTTCCGCCCAGAGCTTCATCGAGCGGATGACCA
ACTTCGATAAGAACCTGCCCAACGAGAAGGTGCTGCCCAAGCACAGCCTGCTGTACGAGTACTTCACCGT
GTATAACGAGCTGACCAAAGTGAAATACGTGACCGAGGGAATGAGAAAGCCCGCCTTCCTGAGCGGCGAG
CAGAAAAAGGCCATCGTGGACCTGCTGTTCAAGACCAACCGGAAAGTGACCGTGAAGCAGCTGAAAGAGG
ACTACTTCAAGAAAATCGAGTGCTTCGACTCCGTGGAAATCTCCGGCGTGGAAGATCGGTTCAACGCCTC
CCTGGGCACATACCACGATCTGCTGAAAATTATCAAGGACAAGGACTTCCTGGACAATGAGGAAAACGAG
GACATTCTGGAAGATATCGTGCTGACCCTGACACTGTTTGAGGACAGAGAGATGATCGAGGAACGGCTGA
AAACCTATGCCCACCTGTTCGACGACAAAGTGATGAAGCAGCTGAAGCGGCTGAGATACACCGGCTGGGG
CAGGCTGAGCCGGAAGCTGATCAACGGCATCCGGGACAAGCAGTCCGGCAAGACAATCCTGGATTTCCTG
AAGTCCGACGGCTTCGCCAACAGAAACTTCATGCAGCTGATCCACGACGACAGCCTGACCTTTAAAGAGG
ACATCCAGAAAGCCCAGGTGTCCGGCCAGGGCGATAGCCTGCACGAGCACATTGCCAATCTGGCCGGCAG
CCCCGCCATTAAGAAGGGCATCCTGCAGACAGTGAAGGTGGTGGACGAGCTCGTGAAAGTGATGGGCGGC
CACAAGCCCGAGAACATCGTGATCGAAATGGCCAGAGAGAACCAGACCACCCAGAAGGGACAGAAGAACA
GCCGCGAGAGAATGAAGCGGATCGAAGAGGGCATCAAAGAGCTGGGCAGCCAGATCCTGAAAGAACACCC
CGTGGAAAACACCCAGCTGCAGAACGAGAAGCTGTACCTGTACTACCTGCAGAATGGGCGGGATATGTAC
GTGGACCAGGAACTGGACATCAACCGGCTGTCCGACTACGATGTGGACCATATCGTGCCTCAGAGCTTTC
TGAAGGACGACTCCATCGACAACAAGGTGCTGACCAGAAGCGACAAGAACCGGGGCAAGAGCGACAACGT
GCCCTCCGAAGAGGTCGTGAAGAAGATGAAGAACTACTGGCGGCAGCTGCTGAACGCCAAGCTGATTACC
CAGAGAAAGTTCGACAATCTGACCAAGGCCGAGAGAGGCGGCCTGAGCGAACTGGATAAGGCCGGCTTCA
TCAAGAGACAGCTGGTGGAAACCCGGCAGATCACAAAGCACGTGGCACAGATCCTGGACTCCCGGATGAA
CACTAAGTACGACGAGAATGACAAGCTGATCCGGGAAGTGAAAGTGATCACCCTGAAGTCCAAGCTGGTG
TCCGATTTCCGGAAGGATTTCCAGTTTTACAAAGTGCGCGAGATCAACAACTACCACCACGCCCACGACG
CCTACCTGAACGCCGTCGTGGGAACCGCCCTGATCAAAAAGTACCCTAAGCTGGAAAGCGAGTTCGTGTA
CGGCGACTACAAGGTGTACGACGTGCGGAAGATGATCGCCAAGAGCGAGCAGGAAATCGGCAAGGCTACC
GCCAAGTACTTCTTCTACAGCAACATCATGAACTTTTTCAAGACCGAGATTACCCTGGCCAACGGCGAGA
TCCGGAAGCGGCCTCTGATCGAGACAAACGGCGAAACCGGGGAGATCGTGTGGGATAAGGGCCGGGATTT
TGCCACCGTGCGGAAAGTGCTGAGCATGCCCCAAGTGAATATCGTGAAAAAGACCGAGGTGCAGACAGGC
GGCTTCAGCAAAGAGTCTATCCTGCCCAAGGGCAACAGCGATAAGCTGATCGCCAGAAAGAAGGACTGGG
ACCCTAAGAAGTACGGCGGCTTCAACAGCCCCACCGCGGCCTATTCTGTGCTGGTGGTGGCCAAAGTGGA
AAAGGGCAAGTCCAAGAAACTGAAGAGTGTGAAAGAGCTGCTGGGGATCACCATCATGGAAAGAAGCAGC
TTCGAGAAGAATCCCATCGGCTTTCTGGAAGCCAAGGGCTACAAAGAAGTGAAAAAGGACCTGATCATCA
AGCTGCCTAAGTACTCCCTGTTCGAGCTGGAAAACGGCCGGAAGAGAATGCTGGCCTCTGCCGGCGTGCT
GCATAAGGGAAACGAACTGGCCCTGCCCTCCAAATATGTGAACTTCCTGTACCTGGCCAGCCACTATGAG
AAGCTGAAGGGCTCCCCCGAGGATAATGAGCAGAAACAGCTGTTTGTGGAACAGCACAAGCACTACCTGG
ACGAGATCATCGAGCAGATCAGCGAGTTCTCCAAGAGAGTGATCCTGGCCGACGCTAATCTGGACAAAGT
GCTGTCCGCCTACAACAAGCACCGGGATAAGCCCATCAGAGAGCAGGCCGAGAATATCATCCACCTGTTT
ACCCTGACCAATCTGGGAGTGCCTGCCGCCTTCAAGTACTTTGACACCACCATCGACAAAAAGAGGTACA
CCAGCACCAAAGAGGTGCTGGACGCCACCCTGATCCACCAGAGCATCACCGGCCTGTACGAGACACGGAT
CGACCTGTCTCAGCTGGGAGGTGACAAAAGAACCGCCGACGGCAGCGAATTCGAGCCCAAGAAGAAGAGG
AAAGTCTAACCGGTCATCATCACCATCACCATTGAGTTTAAACCCGCTGATCAGCCTCGACTGTGCCTTC
TAGTTGCCAGCCATCTGTTGTTTGCCCCTCCCCCGTGCCTTCCTTGACCCTGGAAGGTGCCACTCCCACT
GTCCTTTCCTAATAAAATGAGGAAATTGCATCGCATTGTCTGAGTAGGTGTCATTCTATTCTGGGGGGTG
GGGTGGGGCAGGACAGCAAGGGGGAGGATTGGGAAGACAATAGCAGGCATGCTGGGGATGCGGTGGGCTC
TATGGCTTCTGAGGCGGAAAGAACCAGCTGGGGCTCGATACCGTCGACCTCTAGCTAGAGCTTGGCGTAA
TCATGGTCATAGCTGTTTCCTGTGTGAAATTGTTATCCGCTCACAATTCCACACAACATACGAGCCGGAA
GCATAAAGTGTAAAGCCTAGGGTGCCTAATGAGTGAGCTAACTCACATTAATTGCGTTGCGCTCACTGCC
CGCTTTCCAGTCGGGAAACCTGTCGTGCCAGCTGCATTAATGAATCGGCCAACGCGCGGGGAGAGGCGGT
TTGCGTATTGGGCGCTCTTCCGCTTCCTCGCTCACTGACTCGCTGCGCTCGGTCGTTCGGCTGCGGCGAG
CGGTATCAGCTCACTCAAAGGCGGTAATACGGTTATCCACAGAATCAGGGGATAACGCAGGAAAGAACAT
GTGAGCAAAAGGCCAGCAAAAGGCCAGGAACCGTAAAAAGGCCGCGTTGCTGGCGTTTTTCCATAGGCTC
CGCCCCCCTGACGAGCATCACAAAAATCGACGCTCAAGTCAGAGGTGGCGAAACCCGACAGGACTATAAA
GATACCAGGCGTTTCCCCCTGGAAGCTCCCTCGTGCGCTCTCCTGTTCCGACCCTGCCGCTTACCGGATA
CCTGTCCGCCTTTCTCCCTTCGGGAAGCGTGGCGCTTTCTCATAGCTCACGCTGTAGGTATCTCAGTTCG
GTGTAGGTCGTTCGCTCCAAGCTGGGCTGTGTGCACGAACCCCCCGTTCAGCCCGACCGCTGCGCCTTAT
CCGGTAACTATCGTCTTGAGTCCAACCCGGTAAGACACGACTTATCGCCACTGGCAGCAGCCACTGGTAA
CAGGATTAGCAGAGCGAGGTATGTAGGCGGTGCTACAGAGTTCTTGAAGTGGTGGCCTAACTACGGCTAC
ACTAGAAGAACAGTATTTGGTATCTGCGCTCTGCTGAAGCCAGTTACCTTCGGAAAAAGAGTTGGTAGCT
CTTGATCCGGCAAACAAACCACCGCTGGTAGCGGTGGTTTTTTTGTTTGCAAGCAGCAGATTACGCGCAG
AAAAAAAGGATCTCAAGAAGATCCTTTGATCTTTTCTACGGGGTCTGACACTCAGTGGAACGAAAACTCA
CGTTAAGGGATTTTGGTCATGAGATTATCAAAAAGGATCTTCACCTAGATCCTTTTAAATTAAAAATGAA
GTTTTAAATCAATCTAAAGTATATATGAGTAAACTTGGTCTGACAGTTACCAATGCTTAATCAGTGAGGC
ACCTATCTCAGCGATCTGTCTATTTCGTTCATCCATAGTTGCCTGACTCCCCGTCGTGTAGATAACTACG
ATACGGGAGGGCTTACCATCTGGCCCCAGTGCTGCAATGATACCGCGAGACCCACGCTCACCGGCTCCAG
ATTTATCAGCAATAAACCAGCCAGCCGGAAGGGCCGAGCGCAGAAGTGGTCCTGCAACTTTATCCGCCTC
CATCCAGTCTATTAATTGTTGCCGGGAAGCTAGAGTAAGTAGTTCGCCAGTTAATAGTTTGCGCAACGTT
GTTGCCATTGCTACAGGCATCGTGGTGTCACGCTCGTCGTTTGGTATGGCTTCATTCAGCTCCGGTTCCC
AACGATCAAGGCGAGTTACATGATCCCCCATGTTGTGCAAAAAAGCGGTTAGCTCCTTCGGTCCTCCGAT
CGTTGTCAGAAGTAAGTTGGCCGCAGTGTTATCACTCATGGTTATGGCAGCACTGCATAATTCTCTTACT
GTCATGCCATCCGTAAGATGCTTTTCTGTGACTGGTGAGTACTCAACCAAGTCATTCTGAGAATAGTGTA
TGCGGCGACCGAGTTGCTCTTGCCCGGCGTCAATACGGGATAATACCGCGCCACATAGCAGAACTTTAAA
AGTGCTCATCATTGGAAAACGTTCTTCGGGGCGAAAACTCTCAAGGATCTTACCGCTGTTGAGATCCAGT
TCGATGTAACCCACTCGTGCACCCAACTGATCTTCAGCATCTTTTACTTTCACCAGCGTTTCTGGGTGAG
CAAAAACAGGAAGGCAAAATGCCGCAAAAAAGGGAATAAGGGCGACACGGAAATGTTGAATACTCATACT
CTTCCTTTTTCAATATTATTGAAGCATTTATCAGGGTTATTGTCTCATGAGCGGATACATATTTGAATGT
ATTTAGAAAAATAAACAAATAGGGGTTCCGCGCACATTTCCCCGAAAAGTGCCACCTGACGTCGACGGAT
CGGGAGATCGATCTCCCGATCCCCTAGGGTCGACTCTCAGTACAATCTGCTCTGATGCCGCATAGTTAAG
CCAGTATCTGCTCCCTGCTTGTGTGTTGGAGGTCGCTGAGTAGTGCGCGAGCAAAATTTAAGCTACAACA
AGGCAAGGCTTGACCGACAATTGCATGAAGAATCTGCTTAGGGTTAGGCGTTTTGCGCTGCTTCGCGATG
TACGGGCCAGATATACGCGTTGACATTGATTATTGACTAGTTATTAATAGTAATCAATTACGGGGTCATT
AGTTCATAGCCCATATATGGAGTTCCGCGTTACATAACTTACGGTAAATGGCCCGCCTGGCTGACCGCCC
AACGACCCCCGCCCATTGACGTCAATAATGACGTATGTTCCCATAGTAACGCCAATAGGGACTTTCCATT
GACGTCAATGGGTGGAGTATTTACGGTAAACTGCCCACTTGGCAGTACATCAAGTGTATCATATGCCAAG
TACGCCCCCTATTGACGTCAATGACGGTAAATGGCCCGCCTGGCATTATGCCCAGTACATGACCTTATGG
GACTTTCCTACTTGGCAGTACATCTACGTATTAGTCATCGCTATTACCATG
Features (pLannotate 1.2.2; 15 found; start..end, strand, type, name):
      1..204     +  promoter       CMV promoter: human cytomegalovirus (CMV) immediate early promoter
    246..264     +  promoter       T7 promoter: promoter for bacteriophage T7 RNA polymerase
    335..4431    +  CDS            Cas9 (fragment): Cas9 (Csn1) endonuclease from the Streptococcus pyogenes Type II CRISPR/Cas system generates RNA-guided double strand breaks in DNA
   4541..4765    +  polyA_signal   bGH poly(A) signal: bovine growth hormone polyadenylation signal
   4769..4790    +  promoter       SV40 promoter (fragment): SV40 enhancer and early promoter
   4795..4811    +  misc_feature   MCS (fragment): pBluescript multiple cloning site
   4860..4876    -  protein_bind   lac operator: The lac repressor binds to the lac operator to inhibit transcription in E. coli. This inhibition can be relieved by adding lactose or isopropyl-β-D-thiogalactopyranoside (IPTG). lac repressor encoded by lacI
   4884..4914    -  promoter       lac promoter: promoter for the E. coli lac operon
   4929..4950    -  protein_bind   CAP binding site: CAP binding activates transcription in the presence of cAMP. E. coli catabolite activator protein
   4963..5055    -  CDS            lacI (fragment): lac repressor; lacI; The lac repressor binds to the lac operator to inhibit transcription in E. coli. This inhibition can be relieved by adding lactose or isopropyl-β-D-thiogalactopyranoside (IPTG).
   5238..5826    -  rep_origin     ori: high-copy-number ColE1/pMB1/pBR322/pUC origin of replication
   5997..6857    -  CDS            AmpR: β-lactamase; bla; confers resistance to ampicillin, carbenicillin, and related antibiotics
   6858..6962    -  promoter       AmpR promoter: bla
   7033..7077    -  misc_feature   bom (fragment): basis of mobility region from pBR322
   7232..7611    +  enhancer       CMV enhancer: human cytomegalovirus immediate early enhancer
