[The description below was written by a language model from this plasmid's Addgene catalogue record and pLannotate feature annotations shown in this document.]
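Description:
pCMV-Cas9-NRRH is a mammalian expression plasmid of about 7.6 kb, built on a pBR322-derived CMV backbone, that produces an evolved variant of Streptococcus pyogenes Cas9 called Cas9-NRRH. It is maintained in E. coli through a high-copy ColE1/pUC-type origin of replication and selected with ampicillin via a β-lactamase gene under its own promoter. The annotated sequence also carries short backbone remnants with no evident role in the construct's function: a fragment of the pBR322 bom region, a lac promoter/operator with CAP binding site, small pieces of lacI and a pBluescript multiple cloning site, and a very short SV40 promoter fragment. No mammalian selection marker is annotated.

The expression cassette spans the numbering origin of the circular map: the human cytomegalovirus immediate-early enhancer at the end of the record runs into the CMV promoter at its start, together driving strong constitutive transcription in mammalian cells. A T7 promoter lies between the CMV promoter and the coding region, which in principle would allow in vitro transcription. The roughly 4.1 kb Cas9 open reading frame follows and is terminated by a bovine growth hormone polyadenylation signal. The annotation tool labels the coding sequence as a Cas9 fragment. The specific mutations are not listed in the record, which refers to the associated publication. Nuclear localization signals or epitope tags are not annotated, and no guide RNA cassette is present, so a guide would have to be supplied separately.

The variant derives from work on continuous evolution of SpCas9 toward compatibility with non-G PAMs, and the plasmid is intended for expressing this nuclease for genome editing in mammalian cells at sites lacking the canonical NGG PAM.
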