Addgene plasmid #136924: pCMV-Cas9-NRRH
Purpose: Expresses Cas9-NRRH in mammalian cells
Depositing lab: David Liu. Publication: Continuous evolution of SpCas9 variants compatible with non-G PAMs. Miller SM, Wang T, Randolph PB, Arbab M, Shen MW, Huang TP, Matuszek Z, Newby GA, Rees HA, Liu DR. Nat Biotechnol. 2020 Apr;38(4):471-481. doi: 10.1038/s41587-020-0412-8. Epub 2020 Feb 10. PubMed 32042170.
Backbone
  Vector backbone: pBR322 CMV
  Vector type: Mammalian Expression, CRISPR
Growth in bacteria
  Bacterial resistance: Ampicillin, 100 μg/mL
  Growth temperature: 37°C
  Growth strain: Mach1
  Copy number: High Copy
Gene/Insert
  Gene/Insert name: Cas9-NRRH
  Species: Evolved from S. pyogenes
  Mutation: see manuscript
  Promoter: CMV
  Cloning method: Ligation Independent Cloning
Terms and licenses: Academic/Nonprofit Terms; Industry Terms: Not Available to Industry
How to cite: pCMV-Cas9-NRRH was a gift from David Liu (Addgene plasmid # 136924 ; http://n2t.net/addgene:136924 ; RRID:Addgene_136924)
